>Addgene plasmid #231676 | pBEL2837 | addgene full sequence | sequence record 459313 | Addgene NGS Result
AGGCGTTTTGCGCTGCTTCGCGATGTACGGGCCAGATATACGCGTTGACATTGATTATTGACTAGTTATT
AATAGTAATCAATTACGGGGTCATTAGTTCATAGCCCATATATGGAGTTCCGCGTTACATAACTTACGGT
AAATGGCCCGCCTGGCTGACCGCCCAACGACCCCCGCCCATTGACGTCAATAATGACGTATGTTCCCATA
GTAACGCCAATAGGGACTTTCCATTGACGTCAATGGGTGGAGTATTTACGGTAAACTGCCCACTTGGCAG
TACATCAAGTGTATCATATGCCAAGTACGCCCCCTATTGACGTCAATGACGGTAAATGGCCCGCCTGGCA
TTATGCCCAGTACATGACCTTATGGGACTTTCCTACTTGGCAGTACATCTACGTATTAGTCATCGCTATT
ACCATGGTGATGCGGTTTTGGCAGTACATCAATGGGCGTGGATAGCGGTTTGACTCACGGGGATTTCCAA
GTCTCCACCCCATTGACGTCAATGGGAGTTTGTTTTGGCACCAAAATCAACGGGACTTTCCAAAATGTCG
TAACAACTCCGCCCCATTGACGCAAATGGGCGGTAGGCGTGTACGGTGGGAGGTCTATATAAGCAGAGCT
CGTTTAGTGAACCGTCAGATCGCCTGGAGACGCCATCCACGCTGTTTTGACCTCCATAGAAGACACCGGG
ACCGATCCAGCCTCCGGACTCTAGAGGATCGAACCCTTGGATCTCTAGCGAATTCCCTCTAGACACAGAC
GCTCACCATGGAGACTGGGCTGCGCTGGCTTCTCCTGGTCGCTGTGCTCAAAGGTGTCCAGTGTCAGTCC
CTGGAGGAGTCCAGCAAAGGAGAAGAACTTTTCACTGGAGTTGTCCCAATTCTTGTTGAATTAGATGGTG
ATGTTAATGGGCACAAATTTTCTGTCCGTGGAGAGGGTGAAGGTGATGCTACAAACGGAAAACTCACCCT
TAAATTTATTTGCACTACTGGAAAACTACCTGTTCCGTGGCCAACACTTGTCACTACTCTGACCTATGGT
GTTCAATGCTTTTCCCGTTATCCGGATCACATGAAACGGCATGACTTTTTCAAGAGTGCCATGCCCGAAG
GTTATGTACAGGAACGCACTATATCTTTCAAAGATGACGGGACCTACAAGACGCGTGCTGAAGTCAAGTT
TGAAGGTGATACCCTTGTTAATCGTATCGAGTTAAAGGGTATTGATTTTAAAGAAGATGGAAACATTCTT
GGACACAAACTCGAGTACAACTTTAACTCACACAATGTATACATCACGGCAGACAAACAAAAGAATGGAA
TCAAAGCTAACTTCAAAATTCGCCACAACGTTGAAGATGGTTCCGTTCAACTAGCAGACCATTATCAACA
AAATACTCCAATTGGCGATGGCCCTGTCCTTTTACCAGACAACCATTACCTGTCGACACAATCTGTCCTT
TCGAAAGATCCCAACGAAAAGCGTGACCACATGGTCCTTCTTGAGTTTGTAACTGCTGCTGGGATTACAC
ATGGCATGGATGAGCTCTACAAATGAGCGGCCGCTCGAGGCCGGCAAGGCCGGATCCCCCGACCTCGACA
AGGGTTCGATCCCTACCGGTTAGTAATGAGTTTGATATCTCGACAATCAACCTCTGGATTACAAAATTTG
TGAAAGATTGACTGGTATTCTTAACTATGTTGCTCCTTTTACGCTATGTGGATACGCTGCTTTAATGCCT
TTGTATCATGCTATTGCTTCCCGTATGGCTTTCATTTTCTCCTCCTTGTATAAATCCTGGTTGCTGTCTC
TTTATGAGGAGTTGTGGCCCGTTGTCAGGCAACGTGGCGTGGTGTGCACTGTGTTTGCTGACGCAACCCC
CACTGGTTGGGGCATTGCCACCACCTGTCAGCTCCTTTCCGGGACTTTCGCTTTCCCCCTCCCTATTGCC
ACGGCGGAACTCATCGCCGCCTGCCTTGCCCGCTGCTGGACAGGGGCTCGGCTGTTGGGCACTGACAATT
CCGTGGTGTTGTCGGGGAAGCTGACGTCCTTTCCATGGCTGCTCGCCTGTGTTGCCACCTGGATTCTGCG
CGGGACGTCCTTCTGCTACGTCCCTTCGGCCCTCAATCCAGCGGACCTTCCTTCCCGCGGCCTGCTGCCG
GCTCTGCGGCCTCTTCCGCGTCTTCGCCTTCGCCCTCAGACGAGTCGGATCTCCCTTTGGGCCGCCTCCC
CGCCTGGAACGGGGGAGGCTAACTGAAACACGGAAGGAGACAATACCGGAAGGAACCCGCGCTATGACGG
CAATAAAAAGACAGAATAAAACGCACGGGTGTTGGGTCGTTTGTTCATAAACGCGGGGTTCGGTCCCAGG
GCTGGCACTCTGTCGATACCCCACCGAGACCCCATTGGGGCCAATACGCCCGCGTTTCTTCCTTTTCCCC
ACCCCACCCCCCAAGTTCGGGTGAAGGCCCAGGGCTCGCAGCCAACGTCGGGGCGGCAGGCCCTGCCATA
GCAGATCTGCGCAGCTGGGGCTCTAGGGGGTATCCCC
[124 nt withheld, positions 2558-2681]
C
[91 nt withheld, positions 2683-2773]
A
[49 nt withheld, positions 2775-2823]
CCTTTGACGTTGGAGTCCACGTTCTTT
[37 nt withheld, positions 2851-2887]
ACCCTATCTCGGTCTATTCTTTTGATTTATAAGGGATTTTGCCGATTTCGGCCTATTGGTTAAAAAATGA
GCTGATTTAACAAAAATTTAACGCGAATTAATTCTGTGGAATGTGTGTCAGTTAGGGTGTGGAAAGTCCC
CAGGCTCCCCAGCAGGCAGAAGTATGCAAAGCATGCATCTCAATTAGTCAGCAACCAGGTGTGGAAAGTC
CCCAGGCTCCCCAGCAGGCAGAAGTATGCAAAGCATGCATCTCAATTAGTCAGCAACCATAGTCCCGCCC
CTAACTCCGCCCATCCCGCCCCTAACTCCGCCCAGTTCCGCCCATTCTCCGCCCCATGGCTGACTAATTT
TTTTTATTTATGCAGAGGCCGAGGCCGCCTCTGCCTCTGAGCTATTCCAGAAGTAGTGAGGAGGCTTTTT
TGGAGGCCTAGGCTTTTGCAAAAAGCTCCCGGGAGCTTGTATATCCATTTTCGGATCTGATCAAGAGACA
GGATGAGGATCGTTTCGCATGATTGAACAAGATGGATTGCACGCAGGTTCTCCGGCCGCTTGGGTGGAGA
GGCTATTCGGCTATGACTGGGCACAACAGACAATCGGCTGCTCTGATGCCGCCGTGTTCCGGCTGTCAGC
GCAGGGGCGCCCGGTTCTTTTTGTCAAGACCGACCTGTCCGGTGCCCTGAATGAACTGCAGGACGAGGCA
GCGCGGCTATCGTGGCTGGCCACGACGGGCGTTCCTTGCGCAGCTGTGCTCGACGTTGTCACTGAAGCGG
GAAGGGACTGGCTGCTATTGGGCGAAGTGCCGGGGCAGGATCTCCTGTCATCTCACCTTGCTCCTGCCGA
GAAAGTATCCATCATGGCTGATGCAATGCGGCGGCTGCATACGCTTGATCCGGCTACCTGCCCATTCGAC
CACCAAGCGAAACATCGCATCGAGCGAGCACGTACTCGGATGGAAGCCGGTCTTGTCGATCAGGATGATC
TGGACGAAGAGCATCAGGGGCTCGCGCCAGCCGAACTGTTCGCCAGGCTCAAGGCGCGCATGCCCGACGG
CGAGGATCTCGTCGTGACCCATGGCGATGCCTGCTTGCCGAATATCATGGTGGAAAATGGCCGCTTTTCT
GGATTCATCGACTGTGGCCGGCTGGGTGTGGCGGACCGCTATCAGGACATAGCGTTGGCTACCCGTGATA
TTGCTGAAGAGCTTGGCGGCGAATGGGCTGACCGCTTCCTCGTGCTTTACGGTATCGCCGCTCCCGATTC
GCAGCGCATCGCCTTCTATCGCCTTCTTGACGAGTTCTTCTGAGCGGGACTCTGGGGTTCGCGAAATGAC
CGACCAAGCGACGCCCAACCTGCCATCACGAGATTTCGATTCCACCGCCGCCTTCTATGAAAGGTTGGGC
TTCGGAATCGTTTTCCGGGACGCCGGCTGGATGATCCTCCAGCGCGGGGATCTCATGCTGGAGTTCTTCG
CCCACCCCAACTTGTTTATTGCAGCTTATAATGGTTACAAATAAAGCAATAGCATCACAAATTTCACAAA
TAAAGCATTTTTTTCACTGCATTCTAGTTGTGGTTTGTCCAAACTCATCAATGTATCTTATCATGTCTGT
ATACCGTCGACCTCTAGCTAGAGCTTGGCGTAATCATGGTCATAGCTGTTTCCTGTGTGAAATTGTTATC
CGCTCACAATTCCACACAACATACGAGCCGGAAGCATAAAGTGTAAAGCCTGGGGTGCCTAATGAGTGAG
CTAACTCACATTAATTGCGTTGCGCTCACTGCCCGCTTTCCAGTCGGGAAACCTGTCGTGCCAGCTGCAT
TAATGAATCGGCCAACGCGCGGGGAGAGGCGGTTTGCGTATTGGGCGCTCTTCCGCTTCCTCGCTCACTG
ACTCGCTGCGCTCGGTCGTTCGGCTGCGGCGAGCGGTATCAGCTCACTCAAAGGCGGTAATACGGTTATC
CACAGAATCAGGGGATAACGCAGGAAAGAACATGTGAGCAAAAGGCCAGCAAAAGGCCAGGAACCGTAAA
AAGGCCGCGTTGCTGGCGTTTTTCCATAGGCTCCGCCCCCCTGACGAGCATCACAAAAATCGACGCTCAA
GTCAGAGGTGGCGAAACCCGACAGGACTATAAAGATACCAGGCGTTTCCCCCTGGAAGCTCCCTCGTGCG
CTCTCCTGTTCCGACCCTGCCGCTTACCGGATACCTGTCCGCCTTTCTCCCTTCGGGAAGCGTGGCGCTT
TCTCATAGCTCACGCTGTAGGTATCTCAGTTCGGTGTAGGTCGTTCGCTCCAAGCTGGGCTGTGTGCACG
AACCCCCCGTTCAGCCCGACCGCTGCGCCTTATCCGGTAACTATCGTCTTGAGTCCAACCCGGTAAGACA
CGACTTATCGCCACTGGCAGCAGCCACTGGTAACAGGATTAGCAGAGCGAGGTATGTAGGCGGTGCTACA
GAGTTCTTGAAGTGGTGGCCTAACTACGGCTACACTAGAAGAACAGTATTTGGTATCTGCGCTCTGCTGA
AGCCAGTTACCTTCGGAAAAAGAGTTGGTAGCTCTTGATCCGGCAAACAAACCACCGCTGGTAGCGGTGG
TTTTTTTGTTTGCAAGCAGCAGATTACGCGCAGAAAAAAAGGATCTCAAGAAGATCCTTTGATCTTTTCT
ACGGGGTCTGACGCTCAGTGGAACGAAAACTCACGTTAAGGGATTTTGGTCATGAGATTATCAAAAAGGA
TCTTCACCTAGATCCTTTTAAATTAAAAATGAAGTTTTAAATCAATCTAAAGTATATATGAGTAAACTTG
GTCTGACAGTTACCAATGCTTAATCAGTGAGGCACCTATCTCAGCGATCTGTCTATTTCGTTCATCCATA
GTTGCCTGACTCCCCGTCGTGTAGATAACTACGATACGGGAGGGCTTACCATCTGGCCCCAGTGCTGCAA
TGATACCGCGAGACCCACGCTCACCGGCTCCAGATTTATCAGCAATAAACCAGCCAGCCGGAAGGGCCGA
GCGCAGAAGTGGTCCTGCAACTTTATCCGCCTCCATCCAGTCTATTAATTGTTGCCGGGAAGCTAGAGTA
AGTAGTTCGCCAGTTAATAGTTTGCGCAACGTTGTTGCCATTGCTACAGGCATCGTGGTGTCACGCTCGT
CGTTTGGTATGGCTTCATTCAGCTCCGGTTCCCAACGATCAAGGCGAGTTACATGATCCCCCATGTTGTG
CAAAAAAGCGGTTAGCTCCTTCGGTCCTCCGATCGTTGTCAGAAGTAAGTTGGCCGCAGTGTTATCACTC
ATGGTTATGGCAGCACTGCATAATTCTCTTACTGTCATGCCATCCGTAAGATGCTTTTCTGTGACTGGTG
AGTACTCAACCAAGTCATTCTGAGAATAGTGTATGCGGCGACCGAGTTGCTCTTGCCCGGCGTCAATACG
GGATAATACCGCGCCACATAGCAGAACTTTAAAAGTGCTCATCATTGGAAAACGTTCTTCGGGGCGAAAA
CTCTCAAGGATCTTACCGCTGTTGAGATCCAGTTCGATGTAACCCACTCGTGCACCCAACTGATCTTCAG
CATCTTTTACTTTCACCAGCGTTTCTGGGTGAGCAAAAACAGGAAGGCAAAATGCCGCAAAAAAGGGAAT
AAGGGCGACACGGAAATGTTGAATACTCATACTCTTCCTTTTTCAATATTATTGAAGCATTTATCAGGGT
TATTGTCTCATGAGCGGATACATATTTGAATGTATTTAGAAAAATAAACAAATAGGGGTTCCGCGCACAT
TTCCCCGAAAAGTGCCACCTGACGTCGACGGATCGGGAGATCTCCCGATCCCCTATGGTGCACTCTCAGT
ACAATCTGCTCTGATGCCGCATAGTTAAGCCAGTATCTGCTCCCTGCTTGTGTGTTGGAGGTCGCTGAGT
AGTGCGCGAGCAAAATTTAAGCTACAACAAGGCAAGGCTTGACCGACAATTGCATGAAGAATCTGCTTAG
GGTT
Features (pLannotate 1.2.2; 20 found; start..end, strand, type, name):
     47..426     +  enhancer       CMV enhancer: human cytomegalovirus immediate early enhancer
    427..630     +  promoter       CMV promoter: human cytomegalovirus (CMV) immediate early promoter
    778..861     +  CDS            HV2C_RABIT (fragment): Protein inferred from homology: Swiss-Prot protein existence level 3. From Oryctolagus cuniculus (Rabbit).
    853..1563    +  CDS            Superfolder GFP: Superfolder GFP is a basic (constitutively fluorescent) green fluorescent protein published in 2005, derived from Aequorea victoria. It is reported to be a very rapidly-maturing weak dimer.
   1655..2243    +  misc_feature   WPRE: woodchuck hepatitis virus posttranscriptional regulatory element
   2308..2356    +  polyA_signal   HSV TK poly(A) signal: herpes simplex virus thymidine kinase polyadenylation signal (Cole and Stacy, 1985)
   2447..2463    -  polyA_signal   bGH poly(A) signal (fragment): bovine growth hormone polyadenylation signal
   2558..2986    +  rep_origin     f1 ori (sequence partly withheld): f1 bacteriophage origin of replication; arrow indicates direction of (+) strand synthesis
   3000..3329    +  promoter       SV40 promoter: SV40 enhancer and early promoter
   3396..4187    +  CDS            neo: KKA2_KLEPN - Also known as kan, nptII. Experimental evidence at protein level: Swiss-Prot protein existence level 1. Resistance to kanamycin, neomycin, paromomycin, ribostamycin, butirosin and gentamicin B. From Klebsiella pneumoniae.
   4213..4371    +  CDS            ble (fragment): BLE_KLEPN - Experimental evidence at protein level: Swiss-Prot protein existence level 1. Binding protein with a strong affinity to the bleomycin family of antibiotics. Binds to CL990; an antimitotic-antibiotic compound. From Klebsiella pneumoniae.
   4366..4487    +  polyA_signal   SV40 poly(A) signal: SV40 polyadenylation signal
   4560..4576    -  protein_bind   lac operator: The lac repressor binds to the lac operator to inhibit transcription in E. coli. This inhibition can be relieved by adding lactose or isopropyl-β-D-thiogalactopyranoside (IPTG). lac repressor encoded by lacI
   4584..4614    -  promoter       lac promoter: promoter for the E. coli lac operon
   4629..4650    -  protein_bind   CAP binding site: CAP binding activates transcription in the presence of cAMP. E. coli catabolite activator protein
   4663..4755    -  CDS            lacI (fragment): lac repressor; lacI; The lac repressor binds to the lac operator to inhibit transcription in E. coli. This inhibition can be relieved by adding lactose or isopropyl-β-D-thiogalactopyranoside (IPTG).
   4938..5526    -  rep_origin     ori: high-copy-number ColE1/pMB1/pBR322/pUC origin of replication
   5697..6557    -  CDS            AmpR: β-lactamase; bla; confers resistance to ampicillin, carbenicillin, and related antibiotics
   6558..6662    -  promoter       AmpR promoter: bla
   6721..6773    -  misc_feature   bom (fragment): basis of mobility region from pBR322
