[The description below was written by a language model from this plasmid's Addgene catalogue record and pLannotate feature annotations shown in this document.]
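Description:
pBEL2837 is a 6.9 kb mammalian expression plasmid built on the pcDNA3.4 backbone that produces superfolder GFP carrying an N-terminal signal peptide from a rabbit immunoglobulin heavy chain. It is maintained in E. coli at high copy through a ColE1/pUC-type origin with ampicillin selection from the β-lactamase gene and its native promoter. An f1 origin is also present, along with small lac promoter/operator, lacI and bom remnants that are backbone residue rather than functional parts of the design. For selection in mammalian cells, an SV40 enhancer/early promoter drives the neomycin phosphotransferase gene, terminated by an SV40 polyadenylation signal, which allows G418 selection of stable transfectants. A short ble fragment annotated just downstream of neo appears to be vestigial.

The expression cassette uses the human cytomegalovirus immediate early enhancer and promoter for strong constitutive transcription. The roughly 780 bp insert begins with a short fragment matching a rabbit heavy-chain variable-region precursor, which supplies the leader peptide, joined directly to the sfGFP coding sequence. Downstream, a WPRE enhances transcript stability and expression, and an HSV thymidine kinase polyadenylation signal terminates the message. A tiny reverse-oriented bGH poly(A) fragment is also detected.

The signal peptide should direct the nascent protein into the endoplasmic reticulum and secretory pathway, and sfGFP's robust, rapid folding makes it a suitable fluorescent reporter in that setting. The record gives the purpose only as expression of signal peptide-fused GFP in mammalian cells. It associates the plasmid with a study of Encephalitozoon intestinalis in human macrophages, but does not specify the construct's role in that work.
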