Addgene plasmid #231676: pBEL2837
Purpose: Expresses a rabbit IgH signal peptide fused to GFP in mammalian cells
Depositing lab: Damian Ekiert. Depositing organization: Johns Hopkins University and School of Medicine. Publication: scRNA-seq reveals transcriptional dynamics of Encephalitozoon intestinalis parasites in human macrophages. Jaroenlak P, McCarty KL, Xia B, Lam C, Zwack EE, Yanai I, Bhabha G, Ekiert DC. bioRxiv [Preprint]. 2024 May 30:2024.05.30.596468. doi: 10.1101/2024.05.30.596468. PubMed 38853846.
Backbone
  Vector backbone: pcDNA3.4
  Backbone size w/o insert (bp): 6103
  Total vector size (bp): 6881
  Vector type: Mammalian Expression
  Selectable markers: Neomycin (select with G418)
Growth in bacteria
  Bacterial resistance: Ampicillin, 100 μg/mL
  Growth temperature: 37°C
  Growth strain: DH5alpha
  Copy number: High Copy
Gene/Insert
  Gene/Insert name: Rabbit IgH-sfGFP
  Insert size (bp): 778
  Tag / fusion protein: sfGFP
Terms and licenses: Academic/Nonprofit Terms; Industry Terms: Not Available to Industry
Depositor comments: Please visit https://doi.org/10.1101/2024.05.30.596468 for bioRxiv preprint.
How to cite: pBEL2837 was a gift from Damian Ekiert (Addgene plasmid # 231676 ; http://n2t.net/addgene:231676 ; RRID:Addgene_231676)
